Addgene plasmid #30716: pBS-F2-ATG
Depositing lab: Nathan Lawson & Scot Wolfe. Depositing organization: University of Massachusetts, Worcester. Publication: Evaluation and application of modularly assembled zinc-finger nucleases in zebrafish. Zhu C, Smith T, McNulty J, Rayla AL, Lakshmanan A, Siekmann AF, Buffardi M, Meng X, Shin J, Padmanabhan A, Cifuentes D, Giraldez AJ, Look AT, Epstein JA, Lawson ND, Wolfe SA. Development. 2011 Oct;138(20):4555-64. 10.1242/dev.066779 PubMed 21937602.
Backbone
  Vector backbone: pBlueScript II SK(+)
  Backbone size w/o insert (bp): 2877
  Vector type: Cloning vector
Growth in bacteria
  Bacterial resistance: Ampicillin, 100 μg/mL
  Growth temperature: 37°C
  Growth strain: DH5alpha
  Growth instructions: XL1Blue
  Copy number: High Copy
Gene/Insert
  Gene/Insert name: F2 ATG
  Insert size (bp): 276
  Cloning method: Restriction Enzyme; 5′ cloning site KpnI (not destroyed); 3′ cloning site XbalI (not destroyed)
  Sequencing primers: 5′ T7; 3′ T3
Terms and licenses: Academic/Nonprofit Terms; Industry Terms: Not Available to Industry
How to cite: pBS-F2-ATG was a gift from Nathan Lawson & Scot Wolfe (Addgene plasmid # 30716 ; http://n2t.net/addgene:30716 ; RRID:Addgene_30716)
