[The description below was written by a language model from this plasmid's Addgene catalogue record.]
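Description:
pBS-F2-ATG is a small bacterial cloning plasmid built on the pBluescript II SK(+) backbone (about 2.9 kb without insert). It is maintained at high copy number in standard E. coli cloning strains and selected with ampicillin. pBluescript-type phagemids normally carry a pUC-derived origin, an f1 origin and a polylinker flanked by T7 and T3 promoter/primer sites. No feature table accompanies this entry to confirm those elements individually, but T7 and T3 are the recorded sequencing primers.

The payload is a 276 bp insert named "F2 ATG", placed between KpnI and XbaI sites in the polylinker. Both sites are retained, so the fragment can be excised again. The record does not define the insert further, and it lists no promoter, tag, reporter or species of origin. The plasmid was deposited with a study on modularly assembled zinc-finger nucleases used in zebrafish. In that context the name most plausibly denotes a finger-2 position zinc-finger module that recognises the DNA triplet ATG. It would then be one member of an archive of single-finger modules meant to be combined into multi-finger arrays, but this reading is an inference from the name and publication title, not something the entry states.

The construct is catalogued only as a cloning vector and has no recorded expression elements for eukaryotic cells. It is best regarded as a storage and source plasmid: the module is propagated in bacteria, verified by sequencing from the flanking primer sites, and released by restriction digestion for subcloning into downstream assemblies such as nuclease expression vectors.
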