>Addgene plasmid #30716 | pBS-F2-ATG | depositor partial sequence | sequence record 14146 | Author sequence
GGTACCCGCCCATATGCTTGCCCTGTCGAGTCCTGCGACCGCCGCTTCTCTCGGTCCGACCACCTGACCC
AGCATATCCGGATTCACACAGGCCAGAAGCCCTTCCAGTGTCGCATCTGCATGAGGAACTTCAGCCGTTC
TGACGCTCTCACCCAGCACATCCGCACACACACCGGCGAGAAGCCTTTTGCATGCGACATCTGTGGGAGG
AAGTTTGCCCAGTCCAGCGACCTGCAGCGTCACACCAAAATCCATACAGGTGAAAAGTAATCTAGA
