>Addgene plasmid #30716 | pBS-F2-ATG | addgene partial sequence | sequence record 36377 | T7 5'-TAATACGACTCACTATAGGG-3'
CTTGCCCTGTCGAGTCCTGCGACCGCCGCTTCTCTCGGTCCGACCACCTGACCCAGCATATCCGGATTCA
CACAGGCCAGAAGCCCTTCCAGTGTCGCATCTGCATGAGGAACTTCAGCCGTTCTGACGCTCTCACCCAG
CACATCCGCACACACACCGGCGAGAAGCCTTTTGCATGCGACATCTGTGGGAGGAAGTTTGCCCAGTCCA
GCGACCTGCAGCGTCACACCAAAATCCATACAGGTGAAAAGTAATCTAGAGCGGCCGCCACCGCGGTGGA
GCTCCAGCTTTTGTTCCCTTTAGTGAGGGTTAATTGCGCGCTTGGCGTAATCATGGTCATAGCTGTTTCC
TGTGTGAAATTGTTATCCGCTCACAATTCCACACAACATACGAGCCGGAAGCATAAAGTGTAAAGCCTGG
GGTGCCTAATGAGTGAGCTAACTCACATTAATTGCGTTGCGCTCACTGCCCGCTTTCCAGTCGGGAAACC
TGTCGTGCCAGCTGCATTAATGAATCGGCCAACGCGCGGGGAGAGGCGGTTTGCGTATTGGGCGCTCTTC
CGCTTCCTCGCTCACTGACTCGCTGCGCTCGGTCGTTCGGCTGCGGCGAGCGGTATCAGCTCACTCAAAG
GCGGTAATACGGTTATCCACAGAATCAGGGGATAACGCAGGAAAGAACATGTGAGCAAAAGGCCAGCAAA
AGGCCAGGAACCGTAAAAAGGC
