>Addgene plasmid #30716 | pBS-F2-ATG | addgene partial sequence | sequence record 37054 | lac_promoter
ATTTCACACAGGAAACAGCTATGACCATGATTACGCCAAGCGCGCAATTAACCCTCACTAAAGGGAACAA
AAGCTGGAGCTCCACCGCGGTGGCGGCCGCTCTAGATTACTTTTCACCTGTATGGATTTTGGTGTGACGC
TGCAGGTCGCTGGACTGGGCAAACTTCCTCCCACAGATGTCGCATGCAAAAGGCTTCTCGCCGGTGTGTG
TGCGGATGTGCTGGGTGAGAGCGTCAGAACGGCTGAAGTTCCTCATGCAGATGCGACACTGGAAGGGCTT
CTGGCCTGTGTGAATCCGGATATGCTGGGTCAGGTGGTCGGACCGAGAGAAGCGGCGGTCGCAGGACTCG
ACAGGGCAAGCATATGGGCGGGTACCCAATTCGCCCTATAGTGAGTCGTATTACGCGCGCTCACTGGCCG
TCGTTTTACAACGTCGTGACTGGGAAAACCCTGGCGTTACCCAACTTAATCGCCTTGCAGCACATCCCCC
TTTCGCCAGCTGGCGTAATAGCGAAGAGGCCCGCACCGATCGCCCTTCCCAACAGTTGCGCAGCCTGAAT
GGCGAATGGG
[87 nt withheld, positions 571-657]
